Addgene plasmid #238776: EPOR-LgBiT/EPOR-SmBiT Bidirectional Vector
Purpose: Express EPOR-LgBiT/EPOR-SmBiT Fusion Proteins in Mammalian Cells under a CMV promoter
Depositing lab: Promega Corporation.
Backbone
  Vector backbone: pFC220K SmBiT CMV-Blast Flexi Vector and pFC219K LgBiT CMV-Hyg Flexi Vector
  Vector type: Mammalian Expression
  Selectable markers: Blasticidin
Growth in bacteria
  Bacterial resistance: Kanamycin, 50 μg/mL
  Growth temperature: 37°C
  Growth strain: DH5alpha
  Copy number: High Copy
Gene/Insert 1
  Gene/Insert name: EPOR
  Species: H. sapiens (human)
  Mutation: None
  Entrez Gene: EPOR (a.k.a. EPO-R)
  Promoter: CMV
  Tag / fusion protein: LgBiT (C terminal on backbone)
  Cloning method: Other
Gene/Insert 2
  Gene/Insert name: EPOR
  Species: H. sapiens (human)
  Entrez Gene: EPOR (a.k.a. EPO-R)
  Tag / fusion protein: SmBiT (C terminal on backbone)
Terms and licenses: Academic/Nonprofit Terms; Industry Terms
Depositor comments: EPOR is the other gene as well (dimer)
How to cite: EPOR-LgBiT/EPOR-SmBiT Bidirectional Vector was a gift from Promega Corporation (Addgene plasmid # 238776 ; http://n2t.net/addgene:238776 ; RRID:Addgene_238776)
