[The description below was written by a language model from this plasmid's Addgene catalogue record and pLannotate feature annotations shown in this document.]
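Description:
EPOR-LgBiT/EPOR-SmBiT Bidirectional Vector is an 8,175 nt mammalian expression plasmid assembled from elements of two Flexi vectors, pFC219K LgBiT CMV-Hyg and pFC220K SmBiT CMV-Blast. It carries two copies of the human erythropoietin receptor (EPOR) coding sequence in divergent orientation around a shared central CMV regulatory region. On the forward strand, the CMV enhancer and full CMV promoter, followed by a chimeric β-globin/immunoglobulin intron and a T7 promoter, drive one EPOR open reading frame. On the reverse strand, a minimal CMV promoter fragment abutting the same enhancer, with an SP6 promoter downstream, drives the second EPOR copy. Each unit is followed by an annotated SV40 polyadenylation signal.

The reverse-strand EPOR is followed by a large NanoLuc fragment, consistent with the C-terminal LgBiT fusion listed in the catalogue. The forward-strand copy should therefore carry the C-terminal SmBiT peptide, although this small tag is not annotated in the feature table. LgBiT and SmBiT are the complementary halves of the split NanoLuc (NanoBiT) system, which reconstitute luminescence when brought together. Because the depositor notes that EPOR is both partners of a dimer, the construct evidently reports EPOR homodimerisation from a single plasmid.

Bacterial selection is by kanamycin, through an EM7-driven neo/nptII gene preceded by a loxP site. The origin is annotated as p15A, with small RSF and bom fragments, although the catalogue lists the plasmid as high copy. Selection in mammalian cells uses a blasticidin S deaminase cassette with the SV40 early promoter and a synthetic poly(A) signal.
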