Features (pLannotate 1.2.2; 23 found; start..end, strand, type, name):
     24..105     -  polyA_signal   SV40 poly(A) signal: SV40 polyadenylation signal
    128..211     -  CDS            large T antigen (fragment): large T antigen from SV40 (simian virus 40)
    288..758     -  CDS            Nluc (fragment): NanoLuc® luciferase human codon-optimized
    813..2336    -  CDS            EPOR: EPOR_HUMAN - Experimental evidence at protein level: Swiss-Prot protein existence level 1. Isoform EPOR-T acts as a dominant-negative receptor of EPOR- mediated signaling. From Homo sapiens (Human).
   2375..2393    -  promoter       SP6 promoter: promoter for bacteriophage SP6 RNA polymerase
   2419..2441    -  promoter       minimal CMV promoter (fragment): human cytomegalovirus (CMV) immediate early promoter
   2451..2816    +  enhancer       CMV enhancer: human cytomegalovirus immediate early enhancer
   2818..3017    +  promoter       CMV promoter: human cytomegalovirus (CMV) immediate early promoter
   3156..3288    +  intron         chimeric intron: chimera between introns from human β-globin and immunoglobulin heavy chain genes
   3332..3350    +  promoter       T7 promoter: promoter for bacteriophage T7 RNA polymerase
   3364..4887    +  CDS            EPOR: EPOR_HUMAN - Experimental evidence at protein level: Swiss-Prot protein existence level 1. Isoform EPOR-T acts as a dominant-negative receptor of EPOR- mediated signaling. From Homo sapiens (Human).
   4986..5015    +  misc_feature   MCS (fragment): pUC18/19 multiple cloning site
   5064..5185    -  polyA_signal   SV40 poly(A) signal: SV40 polyadenylation signal
   5208..5276    -  CDS            large T antigen (fragment): large T antigen from SV40 (simian virus 40)
   5300..5333    +  protein_bind   loxP: Cre-mediated recombination occurs in the 8-bp core sequence (GCATACAT). Cre recombinase
   5343..5390    +  promoter       EM7 promoter: synthetic bacterial promoter&nbsp
   5422..6213    +  CDS            neo: KKA2_KLEPN - Also known as kan, nptII. Experimental evidence at protein level: Swiss-Prot protein existence level 1. Resistance to kanamycin, neomycin, paromomycin, ribostamycin, butirosin and gentamicin B. From Klebsiella pneumoniae.
   6433..6978    +  rep_origin     p15A ori: Plasmids containing the medium-copy-number p15A origin of replication can be propagated in E. coli cells that contain a second plasmid with the ColE1 origin.
   7066..7121    +  rep_origin     RSF ori (fragment): Plasmids containing the RSF 1030 origin of replication can be propagated in E. coli cells that contain additional plasmids with compatible origins.
   7220..7246    -  misc_feature   bom (fragment): basis of mobility region from pBR322
   7262..7310    -  polyA_signal   poly(A) signal: synthetic polyadenylation signal
   7334..7732    -  CDS            BSD: blasticidin S deaminase; Aspergillus terreus BSD; confers resistance to blasticidin
   7763..8120    -  promoter       SV40 promoter: SV40 enhancer and early promoter
>Addgene plasmid #238776 | EPOR-LgBiT/EPOR-SmBiT Bidirectional Vector | addgene full sequence | sequence record 479908 | Addgene NGS Result
AAGACGCGTTAATTAAGACGTCGGCAGTGAAAAAAATGCTTTATTTGTGAAATTTGTGATGCTATTGCTT
TATTTGTAACCATTATAAGCTGCAATAAACAAGTTAACAACAACAATTGCATTCATTTTATGTTTCAGGT
TCAGGGGGAGGTGTGGGAGGTTTTTTAAAGCAAGTAAAACCTCTACAAATGTGGTATGGCTGATTATGAT
CCGCGGCCGCAATACGTCGACGTTATCAGCTGACTTCGTACGAGAGCCTAGGTGTTTCTAGAGTCGCGGC
CTTAGCTGTTGATGGTTACTCGGAACAGCATGGAGCCGTCGGGGGTGATCAGGCGCTCGTCGATAATTTT
GTTGCCGTTCCACAGGGTCCCTGTTACAGTGATCTTTTTGCCGTCGAACACGGCGATGCCTTCATACGGC
CGTCCGAAATAGTTCAGCATGTTCGGCGTAACCCCGTCGATTACCAGTGTGCCATAGGGCAGGATCACCT
TAAAGTGATGATCATCCACAGGGTACACCACCTTAAACACCTCTTCGATCTGGGCCATTTGGTCGGCGCT
CAGACCTTCATACGGGATGATGACATGGATGTCGATCTTCAGGGCATTTTCACCGCTCCGGACAATCCTT
TGGATCGGAGTTACGGACACGGCGAGATTCTGCAGCAAACTGGACACACCTCCCTGTTCAAGGACTTGGT
CCAGGTTGTAGGCGGCTGTCTGTTCCCAGTCCCCAACGAAATCTTCGAGTGTGAAGACACCGCTCGAGCC
TCCACCTCCGCTCCCGCCACCACCTGAACTGCCTTGAGAAACAGAGCAAGCCACATAGCTGGGGGGCAGA
GGCTCAGCGGCTGGGATAAGGCTGTTCTCATAAGGGTTGGAGTAGGGGCCATCGGATAAGCCCCCTTGGG
CTCCCTGGGAGTCCCCTGAGCTGTAGTCAGTTGAGATGCCAGAGTCAGATACCACAAGGTACAGGTACTT
TAGGTGGGGTGGGGTAGGGGGCAGCTCAGGGCACAGTGTCCATGGACGCAAGAGCTGGGAGCTGGGGTCC
AGGATAGTGTACTCAAAGCTGGCAGCAGAGGCTCCCTCTGGGCTGGGCTTCGAGGCCAAAGCAGATGAGC
AGGAGGATGCTTCTGAGCCTTCATCCATGGCCACTATGTCCACACTGCCACCAGGCCCTGGGAGGTCCTC
ACTGGGCGGGTTCCGGGGCAGCAACCATTTGTCCAGCACCAGATAGGTATCCTGGGCATGCTCACTGCCC
ACTGGCTCCAGCAGGGGGCCCTCATCATCTGTCCCCGGCTCCACTGCCTGCATCGTCCCCCAGCAGCGCT
CTGAGAGGACTTCCAGGGAAGCAGGTGGGTCCTCCGTGAAGGGGGTGCAGGGGCTCCACCACAGGCAGCC
ATCATTCTGGTACAGCCACAGCTGGAAGTTACCCTTGTGGGTGGTGAAGAGGCCTTCAAACTCGCTCTCT
GGGCTCGGGATGCCAGGCCAGATCTTCTGCTTCAGAGCCCGGCGGTGGGAGAGCAGCGCGAGCACGGTCA
GCAGCACCAGGATGACCACGAGGATGAGGGAGAGCGTCAGGATGAGGGGGTCCAGGTCGCTAGGCGTCAG
CAGCGACACAGGCTCCGACCAGGCGCTCCAGAAGCCGCCGAAGCTCGGCTCAGCCATACGCGCGCGGACG
GCGAAGGTGTAGCGCGTCCGGCCCCGCAGGTTGCTCAGCACACACTCGGTGCGGCCCTCCAGGATCTCCA
CCCTCTGTACGCTCCCTGCGCCGTTGCCGGCCGAGACGTCCACCTCGTAGCGGATGTGAGACGTCATGGG
TGTCTCAGGCGGCGGGAGCCAGCGCAACACTACGTGGCCGCTCTCGTCAGCCAACCGCGCCACCAGCCCC
ACGGGGGCGTCTAGGAGCACTACTTCATTGATGTGGATGACACGGTGATATCGCGGAGCGCCGGAGGCTG
CTGTGACGCGCAACTCTAGGGGCACGAAGCTCGACGTGTCGGCTGTAGGCAGCGAACACCAGAAGCGCAC
CGCACCACGAGCCGTGGGAGCCTGGTGCAGGCGACACAGCTTCCATGGCTCATCCTCGAGCTGGTAGGAG
AAGCTGTAGTTGCCCGGGCCCACCCCAGCGCTCGCCGCTTCCTCCCAGAAACACACCAAGTCCTCCAACC
GCTCGGTGAAGCACAGAAGCTCTTCGGGCCCCCGGGCCGCCAGCAAGGCCGCTTTGCTCTCGAACTTGGG
GTCCGGGAGGTTAGGCGGGGGCGCCCAGGCGGCCCCAGCGAGCAGGAGACAAAGGGAGCCGACCTGGGGC
CAGAGGGACGCCCCGAGGTGGTCCATGGCGATCGCTAGCTGCAAAAAGAACAAGTAGCTTGTATTCTATA
GTGTCACCTAAATGGGCGATCTGACGGTTCACTAAACCAGCTCTGCTTATATAGGCCTCCCTGGCGCGCC
ACTAGTTATTAATAGTAATCAATTACGGGGTCATTAGTTCATAGCCCATATATGGAGTTCCGCGTTACAT
AACTTACGGTAAATGGCCCGCCTGGCTGACCGCCCAACGACCCCCGCCCATTGACGTCAATAATGACGTA
TGTTCCCATAGTAACGCCAATAGGGACTTTCCATTGACGTCAATGGGTGGAGTATTTACGGTAAACTGCC
CACTTGGCAGTACATCAAGTGTATCATATGCCAAGTCCGCCCCCTATTGACGTCAATGACGGTAAATGGC
CCGCCTGGCATTATGCCCAGTACATGACCTTACGGGACTTTCCTACTTGGCAGTACATCTACGTATTAGT
CATCGCTATTACCATGGTGATGCGGTTTTGGCAGTACACCAATGGGCGTGGATAGCGGTTTGACTCACGG
GGATTTCCAAGTCTCCACCCCATTGACGTCAATGGGAGTTTGTTTTGGCACCAAAATCAACGGGACTTTC
CAAAATGTCGTAATAACCCCGCCCCGTTGACGCAAATGGGCGGTAGGCGTGTACGGTGGGAGGTCTATAT
AAGCAGAGCTGGTTTAGTGAACCGTCAGATCACTAGAAGCTTTATTGCGGTAGTTTATCACAGTTAAATT
GCTAACGCAGTCAGTGCTTCTGACACAACAGTCTCGAACTTAAGCTGCAGAAGTTGGTCGTGAGGCACTG
GGCAGGTAAGTATCAAGGTTACAAGACAGGTTTAAGGAGACCAATAGAAACTGGGCTTGTCGAGACAGAG
AAGACTCTTGCGTTTCTGATAGGCACCTATTGGTCTTACTGACATCCACTTTGCCTTTCTCTCCACAGGT
GTCCACTCCCAGTTCAATTACAGCTCTTAAGGCTAGAGTATTAATACGACTCACTATAGGGCTAGCGATC
GCCATGGACCACCTCGGGGCGTCCCTCTGGCCCCAGGTCGGCTCCCTTTGTCTCCTGCTCGCTGGGGCCG
CCTGGGCGCCCCCGCCTAACCTCCCGGACCCCAAGTTCGAGAGCAAAGCGGCCTTGCTGGCGGCCCGGGG
GCCCGAAGAGCTTCTGTGCTTCACCGAGCGGTTGGAGGACTTGGTGTGTTTCTGGGAGGAAGCGGCGAGC
GCTGGGGTGGGCCCGGGCAACTACAGCTTCTCCTACCAGCTCGAGGATGAGCCATGGAAGCTGTGTCGCC
TGCACCAGGCTCCCACGGCTCGTGGTGCGGTGCGCTTCTGGTGTTCGCTGCCTACAGCCGACACGTCGAG
CTTCGTGCCCCTAGAGTTGCGCGTCACAGCAGCCTCCGGCGCTCCGCGATATCACCGTGTCATCCACATC
AATGAAGTAGTGCTCCTAGACGCCCCCGTGGGGCTGGTGGCGCGGTTGGCTGACGAGAGCGGCCACGTAG
TGTTGCGCTGGCTCCCGCCGCCTGAGACACCCATGACGTCTCACATCCGCTACGAGGTGGACGTCTCGGC
CGGCAACGGCGCAGGGAGCGTACAGAGGGTGGAGATCCTGGAGGGCCGCACCGAGTGTGTGCTGAGCAAC
CTGCGGGGCCGGACGCGCTACACCTTCGCCGTCCGCGCGCGTATGGCTGAGCCGAGCTTCGGCGGCTTCT
GGAGCGCCTGGTCGGAGCCTGTGTCGCTGCTGACGCCTAGCGACCTGGACCCCCTCATCCTGACGCTCTC
CCTCATCCTCGTGGTCATCCTGGTGCTGCTGACCGTGCTCGCGCTGCTCTCCCACCGCCGGGCTCTGAAG
CAGAAGATCTGGCCTGGCATCCCGAGCCCAGAGAGCGAGTTTGAAGGCCTCTTCACCACCCACAAGGGTA
ACTTCCAGCTGTGGCTGTACCAGAATGATGGCTGCCTGTGGTGGAGCCCCTGCACCCCCTTCACGGAGGA
CCCACCTGCTTCCCTGGAAGTCCTCTCAGAGCGCTGCTGGGGGACGATGCAGGCAGTGGAGCCGGGGACA
GATGATGAGGGCCCCCTGCTGGAGCCAGTGGGCAGTGAGCATGCCCAGGATACCTATCTGGTGCTGGACA
AATGGTTGCTGCCCCGGAACCCGCCCAGTGAGGACCTCCCAGGGCCTGGTGGCAGTGTGGACATAGTGGC
CATGGATGAAGGCTCAGAAGCATCCTCCTGCTCATCTGCTTTGGCCTCGAAGCCCAGCCCAGAGGGAGCC
TCTGCTGCCAGCTTTGAGTACACTATCCTGGACCCCAGCTCCCAGCTCTTGCGTCCATGGACACTGTGCC
CTGAGCTGCCCCCTACCCCACCCCACCTAAAGTACCTGTACCTTGTGGTATCTGACTCTGGCATCTCAAC
TGACTACAGCTCAGGGGACTCCCAGGGAGCCCAAGGGGGCTTATCCGATGGCCCCTACTCCAACCCTTAT
GAGAACAGCCTTATCCCAGCCGCTGAGCCTCTGCCCCCCAGCTATGTGGCTTGCTCTGTTTCTCAAGGCA
GTTCAGGTGGTGGCGGGAGCGGAGGTGGAGGCTCGAGCGGTGTGACCGGCTACCGGCTGTTCGAGGAGAT
TCTGTAAGGCCGCGACTCTAGAGTCGACCTGCAGGCATGCAAGCTGATTTGGCTGCTGCCACCGCTGAGC
AAGGCCGCTTCGAGCAGACATGATAAGATACATTGATGAGTTTGGACAAACCACAACTAGAATGCAGTGA
AAAAAATGCTTTATTTGTGAAATTTGTGATGCTATTGCTTTATTTGTAACCATTATAAGCTGCAATAAAC
AAGTTAACAACAACAATTGCATTCATTTTATGTTTCAGGTTCAGGGGGAGATGTGGGAGGTTTTTTTAAG
CAAGTAAAACCTCTACAAATGTGGTAAAATCTTAATTAAGAATTCTAATATAACTTCGTATAGCATACAT
TATACGAAGTTATGGATCCACTGTTGACAATTAATCATCGGCATAGTATATCGGCATAGTATAATACGAC
AAGGTGAGGAACTAAACCCAGGAGGCAGATCATGATTGAACAAGATGGATTGCACGCAGGTTCTCCGGCC
GCTTGGGTGGAGAGGCTATTCGGCTATGACTGGGCACAACAGACAATCGGCTGCTCTGATGCCGCCGTGT
TCCGGCTGTCAGCGCAGGGGCGCCCGGTTCTTTTTGTCAAGACCGACCTGTCCGGTGCCCTGAATGAACT
GCAGGACGAGGCAGCGCGGCTATCGTGGCTGGCCACGACGGGCGTTCCTTGCGCAGCTGTGCTCGACGTT
GTCACTGAAGCGGGAAGGGACTGGCTGCTATTGGGCGAAGTGCCGGGGCAGGATCTCCTGTCATCTCACC
TTGCTCCTGCCGAGAAAGTATCCATCATGGCTGATGCAATGCGGCGGCTGCATACGCTTGATCCGGCTAC
CTGCCCATTCGACCACCAAGCGAAACATCGCATCGAGCGAGCACGTACTCGGATGGAAGCCGGTCTTGTC
GATCAGGATGATCTGGACGAAGAGCATCAGGGGCTCGCGCCAGCCGAACTGTTCGCCAGGCTCAAGGCGC
GCATGCCCGACGGCGAGGATCTCGTCGTGACCCATGGCGATGCCTGCTTGCCGAATATCATGGTGGAAAA
TGGCCGCTTTTCTGGATTCATCGACTGTGGCCGGCTGGGTGTGGCGGACCGCTATCAGGACATAGCGTTG
GCTACCCGTGATATTGCTGAAGAGCTTGGCGGCGAATGGGCTGACCGCTTCCTCGTGCTTTACGGTATCG
CCGCTCCCGATTCGCAGCGCATCGCCTTCTATCGCCTTCTTGACGAGTTCTTCTGATTCGAAATGACCGA
CCAAGCGACGCCCAACCGGTATCAGCTCACTCAAAGGCGGTAATACGGTTATCCACAGAATCAGGGGATA
ACGCAGGAAAGAACATGTCAAACATGAGAATTACAACTTATATCGTATGGGGCTGACTTCAGGTGCTACA
TTTGAAGAGATAAATTGCACTGAAATCTAGAAATATTTTATCTGATTAATAAGATGATCTTCTTGAGATC
GTTTTGGTCTGCGCGTAATCTCTTGCTCTGAAAACGAAAAAACCGCCTTGCAGGGCGGTTTTTCGAAGGT
TCTCTGAGCTACCAACTCTTTGAACCGAGGTAACTGGCTTGGAGGAGCGCAGTCACCAAAACTTGTCCTT
TCAGTTTAGCCTTAACCGGCGCATGACTTCAAGACTAACTCCTCTAAATCAATTACCAGTGGCTGCTGCC
AGTGGTGCTTTTGCATGTCTTTCCGGGTTGGACTCAAGACGATAGTTACCGGATAAGGCGCAGCGGTCGG
ACTGAACGGGGGGTTCGTGCATACAGTCCAGCTTGGAGCGAACTGCCTACCCGGAACTGAGTGTCAGGCG
TGGAATGAGACAAACGCGGCCATAACAGCGGAATGACACCGGTAAACCGAAAGGCAGGAACAGGAGAGCG
CACGAGGGAGCCGCCAGGGGGAAACGCCTGGTATCTTTATAGTCCTGTCGGGTTTCGCCACCACTGATTT
GAGCGTCAGATTTCGTGATGCTTGTCAGGGGGGCGGAGCCTATGGAAAAACGGCTTTGCCGCGGCCCTCT
CACTTCCCTGTTAAGTATCTTCCTGGCATCTTCCAGGAAATCTCCGCCCCGTTCGTAAGCCATTTCCGCT
CGCCGCAGTCGAACGACCGAGCGTAGCGAGTCAGTGAGCGAGGAAGCGGAATATATCCTGTATCACATAT
TCTGCTGACGCACCGGTGCAGCCTTTTTTCTCCTGCCACATGAAGCACTTCACTGACACCCTCATCAGTG
CCAACATAGTAAGCCAGTATACACTCCGCTAGCGCTGATGTCCGGAATCGTCACACAAAAAACCAACACA
CAGATGTAATGAAAATAAAGATATTTTATTGCGGCCATCGTGATGGCTAGAGTTTAGCCCTCCCACACAT
AACCAGAGGGCAGCAATTCACGAATCCCAACTGCCGTCGGCTGTCCATCACTGTCCTTCACTATGGCTTT
GATCCCAGGATGCAGATCGAGAAGCACCTGTCGGCACCGTCCGCAGGGGCTCAAGATGCCCCTGTTCTCA
TTTCCGATCGCGACGATACAAGTCAGGTTGCCAGCTGCCGCAGCAGCAGCAGTGCCCAGCACCACGAGTT
CTGCACAAGGTCCCCCAGTAAAATGATATACATTGACACCAGTGAAGATGCGGCCGTCGCTAGAGAGAGC
TGCGCTGGCGACGCTGTAGTCTTCAGAGATGGGGATGCTGTTGATTGTAGCCGTTGCTCTTTCAATGAGG
GTGGATTCTTCTTGAGACAAAGGCTTGGCCATGGTGGCGCTAGTGTCAGAAGAATCGAGCTTTTTGCAAA
AGCCTAGGCCTCCAAAAAAGCCTCCTCACTACTTCTGGAATAGCTCAGAGGCCGAGGCGGCCTCGGCCTC
TGCATAAATAAAAAAAATTAGTCAGCCATGGGGCGGAGAATGGGCGGAACTGGGCGGAGTTAGGGGCGGG
ATGGGCGGAGTTAGGGGCGGGACTATGGTTGCTGACTAATTGAGATGCATGCTTTGCATACTTCTGCCTG
CTGGGGAGCCTGGGGACTTTCCACACCTGGTTGCTGACTAATTGAGATGCATGCTTTGCATACTTCTGCC
TGCTGGGGAGCCTGGGGACTTTCCACACCCTAACTGACACACATTCCACAGCTGGTTCTTTCCGCCTCAG
AAGGTACCTAACCAAGTTCCTCTTTCAGAGGTTATTTCAGGCCATGGTGCTGCGC
